>Addgene plasmid #145843 | RRL.sin.cPPT.SFFV/TMPRSS2 (variant 1).IRES-neo.WPRE (MT130) | addgene full sequence | sequence record 297112 | Addgene NGS Result
AGGTGGCACTTTTCGGGGAAATGTGCGCGGAACCCCTATTTGTTTATTTTTCTAAATACATTCAAATATG
TATCCGCTCATGAGACAATAACCCTGATAAATGCTTCAATAATATTGAAAAAGGAAGAGTATGAGTATTC
AACATTTCCGTGTCGCCCTTATTCCCTTTTTTGCGGCATTTTGCCTTCCTGTTTTTGCTCACCCAGAAAC
GCTGGTGAAAGTAAAAGATGCTGAAGATCAGTTGGGTGCACGAGTGGGTTACATCGAACTGGATCTCAAC
AGCGGTAAGATCCTTGAGAGTTTTCGCCCCGAAGAACGTTTTCCAATGATGAGCACTTTTAAAGTTCTGC
TATGTGGCGCGGTATTATCCCGTATTGACGCCGGGCAAGAGCAACTCGGTCGCCGCATACACTATTCTCA
GAATGACTTGGTTGAGTACTCACCAGTCACAGAAAAGCATCTTACGGATGGCATGACAGTAAGAGAATTA
TGCAGTGCTGCCATAACCATGAGTGATAACACTGCGGCCAACTTACTTCTGACAACGATCGGAGGACCGA
AGGAGCTAACCGCTTTTTTGCACAACATGGGGGATCATGTAACTCGCCTTGATCGTTGGGAACCGGAGCT
GAATGAAGCCATACCAAACGACGAGCGTGACACCACGATGCCTGTAGCAATGGCAACAACGTTGCGCAAA
CTATTAACTGGCGAACTACTTACTCTAGCTTCCCGGCAACAATTAATAGACTGGATGGAGGCGGATAAAG
TTGCAGGACCACTTCTGCGCTCGGCCCTTCCGGCTGGCTGGTTTATTGCTGATAAATCTGGAGCCGGTGA
GCGTGGGTCTCGCGGTATCATTGCAGCACTGGGGCCAGATGGTAAGCCCTCCCGTATCGTAGTTATCTAC
ACGACGGGGAGTCAGGCAACTATGGATGAACGAAATAGACAGATCGCTGAGATAGGTGCCTCACTGATTA
AGCATTGGTAACTGTCAGACCAAGTTTACTCATATATACTTTAGATTGATTTAAAACTTCATTTTTAATT
TAAAAGGATCTAGGTGAAGATCCTTTTTGATAATCTCATGACCAAAATCCCTTAACGTGAGTTTTCGTTC
CACTGAGCGTCAGACCCCGTAGAAAAGATCAAAGGATCTTCTTGAGATCCTTTTTTTCTGCGCGTAATCT
GCTGCTTGCAAACAAAAAAACCACCGCTACCAGCGGTGGTTTGTTTGCCGGATCAAGAGCTACCAACTCT
TTTTCCGAAGGTAACTGGCTTCAGCAGAGCGCAGATACCAAATACTGTTCTTCTAGTGTAGCCGTAGTTA
GGCCACCACTTCAAGAACTCTGTAGCACCGCCTACATACCTCGCTCTGCTAATCCTGTTACCAGTGGCTG
CTGCCAGTGGCGATAAGTCGTGTCTTACCGGGTTGGACTCAAGACGATAGTTACCGGATAAGGCGCAGCG
GTCGGGCTGAACGGGGGGTTCGTGCACACAGCCCAGCTTGGAGCGAACGACCTACACCGAACTGAGATAC
CTACAGCGTGAGCTATGAGAAAGCGCCACGCTTCCCGAAGGGAGAAAGGCGGACAGGTATCCGGTAAGCG
GCAGGGTCGGAACAGGAGAGCGCACGAGGGAGCTTCCAGGGGGAAACGCCTGGTATCTTTATAGTCCTGT
CGGGTTTCGCCACCTCTGACTTGAGCGTCGATTTTTGTGATGCTCGTCAGGGGGGCGGAGCCTATGGAAA
AACGCCAGCAACGCGGCCTTTTTACGGTTCCTGGCCTTTTGCTGGCCTTTTGCTCACATGTTCTTTCCTG
CGTTATCCCCTGATTCTGTGGATAACCGTATTACCGCCTTTGAGTGAGCTGATACCGCTCGCCGCAGCCG
AACGACCGAGCGCAGCGAGTCAGTGAGCGAGGAAGCGGAAGAGCGCCCAATACGCAAACCGCCTCTCCCC
GCGCGTTGGCCGATTCATTAATGCAGCTGGCACGACAGGTTTCCCGACTGGAAAGCGGGCAGTGAGCGCA
ACGCAATTAATGTGAGTTAGCTCACTCATTAGGCACCCCAGGCTTTACACTTTATGCTTCCGGCTCGTAT
GTTGTGTGGAATTGTGAGCGGATAACAATTTCACACAGGAAACAGCTATGACCATGATTACGCCAAGCGC
GCAATTAACCCTCACTAAAGGGAACAAAAGCTGGAGCTGCAAGCTTAATGTAGTCTTATGCAATACTCTT
GTAGTCTTGCAACATGGTAACGATGAGTTAGCAACATGCCTTACAAGGAGAGAAAAAGCACCGTGCATGC
CGATTGGTGGAAGTAAGGTGGTACGATCGTGCCTTATTAGGAAGGCAACAGACGGGTCTGACATGGATTG
GACGAACCACTGAATTGCCGCATTGCAGAGATATTGTATTTAAGTGCCTAGCTCGATACATAAACGGGTC
TCTCTGGTTAGACCAGATCTGAGCCTGGGAGCTCTCTGGCTAACTAGGGAACCCACTGCTTAAGCCTCAA
TAAAGCTTGCCTTGAGTGCTTCAAGTAGTGTGTGCCCGTCTGTTGTGTGACTCTGGTAACTAGAGATCCC
TCAGACCCTTTTAGTCAGTGTGGAAAATCTCTAGCAGTGGCGCCCGAACAGGGACTTGAAAGCGAAAGGG
AAACCAGAGGAGCTCTCTCGACGCAGGACTCGGCTTGCTGAAGCGCGCACGGCAAGAGGCGAGGGGCGGC
GACTGGTGAGTACGCCAAAAATTTTGACTAGCGGAGGCTAGAAGGAGAGAGATGGGTGCGAGAGCGTCAG
TATTAAGCGGGGGAGAATTAGATCGCGATGGGAAAAAATTCGGTTAAGGCCAGGGGGAAAGAAAAAATAT
AAATTAAAACATATAGTATGGGCAAGCAGGGAGCTAGAACGATTCGCAGTTAATCCTGGCCTGTTAGAAA
CATCAGAAGGCTGTAGACAAATACTGGGACAGCTACAACCATCCCTTCAGACAGGATCAGAAGAACTTAG
ATCATTATATAATACAGTAGCAACCCTCTATTGTGTGCATCAAAGGATAGAGATAAAAGACACCAAGGAA
GCTTTAGACAAGATAGAGGAAGAGCAAAACAAAAGTAAGACCACCGCACAGCAAGGGGCCGCTGATCTTC
AGACCTGGAGGAGGAGATATGAGGGACAATTGGAGAAGTGAATTATATAAATATAAAGTAGTAAAAATTG
AACCATTAGGAGTAGCACCCACCAAGGCAAAGAGAAGAGTGGTGCAGAGAGAAAAAAGAGCAGTGGGAAT
AGGAGCTTTGTTCCTTGGGTTCTTGGGAGCAGCAGGAAGCACTATGGGCGCAGCGTCAATGACGCTGACG
GTACAGGCCAGACAATTATTGTCTGGTATAGTGCAGCAGCAGAACAATTTGCTGAGGGCTATTGAGGCGC
AACAGCATCTGTTGCAACTCACAGTCTGGGGCATCAAGCAGCTCCAGGCAAGAATCCTGGCTGTGGAAAG
ATACCTAAAGGATCAACAGCTCCTGGGGATTTGGGGTTGCTCTGGAAAACTCATTTGCACCACTGCTGTG
CCTTGGAATGCTAGTTGGAGTAATAAATCTCTGGAACAGATTTGGAATCACACGACCTGGATGGAGTGGG
ACAGAGAAATTAACAATTACACAAGCTTAATACACTCCTTAATTGAAGAATCGCAAAACCAGCAAGAAAA
GAATGAACAAGAATTATTGGAATTAGATAAATGGGCAAGTTTGTGGAATTGGTTTAACATAACAAATTGG
CTGTGGTATATAAAATTATTCATAATGATAGTAGGAGGCTTGGTAGGTTTAAGAATAGTTTTTGCTGTAC
TTTCTATAGTGAATAGAGTTAGGCAGGGATATTCACCATTATCGTTTCAGACCCACCTCCCAACCCCGAG
GGGACCCGACAGGCCCGAAGGAATAGAAGAAGAAGGTGGAGAGAGAGACAGAGACAGATCCATTCGATTA
GTGAACGGATCTCGACGGTATCGGTTAACTTTTAAAAGAAAAGGGGGGATTGGGGGGTACAGTGCAGGGG
AAAGAATAGTAGACATAATAGCAACAGACATACAAACTAAAGAATTACAAAAACAAATTACAAAAATTCA
AAATTTTATCGATAATGAAAGACCCCACCTGTAGGTTTGGCAAGCTAGCTGCAGTAACGCCATTTTGCAA
GGCATGGAAAAATACCAAACCAAGAATAGAGAAGTTCAGATCAAGGGCGGGTACATGAAAATAGCTAACG
TTGGGCCAAACAGGATATCTGCGGTGAGCAGTTTCGGCCCCGGCCCGGGGCCAAGAACAGATGGTCACCG
CAGTTTCGGCCCCGGCCCGAGGCCAAGAACAGATGGTCCCCAGATATGGCCCAACCCTCAGCAGTTTCTT
AAGACCCATCAGATGTTTCCAGGCTCCCCCAAGGACCTGAAATGACCCTGCGCCTTATTTGAATTAACCA
ATCAGCCTGCTTCTCGCTTCTGTTCGCGCGCTTCTGCTTCCCGAGCTCTATAAAAGAGCTCACAACCCCT
CACTCGGCGCGCCAGTCCTCCGACAGACTGAGTCGCCCGGGGGGCGGCCGCATGCCCCCTGCCCCGCCCG
GAGTTGAAAGCGGGTGTGAGGAGCGCGGCGCGGCAGGTCATATTGAACATTCCAGATACCTATCATTACT
CGATGCTGTTGATAACAGCAAGATGGCTTTGAACTCAGGGTCACCACCAGCTATTGGACCTTACTATGAA
AACCATGGATACCAACCGGAAAACCCCTATCCCGCACAGCCCACTGTGGTCCCCACTGTCTACGAGGTGC
ATCCGGCTCAGTACTACCCGTCCCCCGTGCCCCAGTACGCCCCGAGGGTCCTGACGCAGGCTTCCAACCC
TGTCGTCTGCACGCAGCCCAAATCCCCATCCGGGACAGTGTGCACCTCAAAGACTAAGAAAGCACTGTGC
ATCACCTTGACCCTGGGGACCTTCCTCGTGGGAGCTGCGCTGGCCGCTGGCCTACTCTGGAAGTTCATGG
GCAGCAAGTGCTCCAACTCTGGGATAGAGTGCGACTCCTCAGGTACCTGCATCAACCCCTCTAACTGGTG
TGATGGCGTGTCACACTGCCCCGGCGGGGAGGACGAGAATCGGTGTGTTCGCCTCTACGGACCAAACTTC
ATCCTTCAGGTGTACTCATCTCAGAGGAAGTCCTGGCACCCTGTGTGCCAAGACGACTGGAACGAGAACT
ACGGGCGGGCGGCCTGCAGGGACATGGGCTATAAGAATAATTTTTACTCTAGCCAAGGAATAGTGGATGA
CAGCGGATCCACCAGCTTTATGAAACTGAACACAAGTGCCGGCAATGTCGATATCTATAAAAAACTGTAC
CACAGTGATGCCTGTTCTTCAAAAGCAGTGGTTTCTTTACGCTGTATAGCCTGCGGGGTCAACTTGAACT
CAAGCCGCCAGAGCAGGATTGTGGGCGGTGAGAGCGCGCTCCCGGGGGCCTGGCCCTGGCAGGTCAGCCT
GCACGTCCAGAACGTCCACGTGTGCGGAGGCTCCATCATCACCCCCGAGTGGATCGTGACAGCCGCCCAC
TGCGTGGAAAAACCTCTTAACAATCCATGGCATTGGACGGCATTTGCGGGGATTTTGAGACAATCTTTCA
TGTTCTATGGAGCCGGATACCAAGTGGAAAAAGTGATTTCTCATCCAAATTATGACTCCAAGACCAAGAA
CAATGACATTGCGCTGATGAAGCTGCAGAAGCCTCTGACTTTCAACGACCTAGTGAAACCAGTGTGTCTG
CCCAACCCAGGCATGATGCTGCAGCCAGAACAGCTCTGCTGGATTTCCGGGTGGGGAGCCACCGAGGAGA
AAGGGAAGACCTCAGAAGTGCTGAACGCTGCCAAGGTGCTTCTCATTGAGACACAGAGATGCAACAGCAG
ATATGTCTATGACAACCTGATCACACCAGCCATGATCTGTGCCGGCTTCCTGCAGGGGAACGTCGATTCT
TGCCAGGGTGACAGTGGAGGGCCTCTGGTCACTTCGAAGAACAATATCTGGTGGCTGATAGGGGATACAA
GCTGGGGTTCTGGCTGTGCCAAAGCTTACAGACCAGGAGTGTACGGGAATGTGATGGTATTCACGGACTG
GATTTATCGACAAATGAGGGCAGACGGCTAACTCGAGGTTAACGAATTCCGCCCCCCCCCCCTAACGTTA
CTGGCCGAAGCCGCTTGGAATAAGGCCGGTGTGCGTTTGTCTATATGTTATTTTCCACCATATTGCCGTC
TTTTGGCAATGTGAGGGCCCGGAAACCTGGCCCTGTCTTCTTGACGAGCATTCCTAGGGGTCTTTCCCCT
CTCGCCAAAGGAATGCAAGGTCTGTTGAATGTCGTGAAGGAAGCAGTTCCTCTGGAAGCTTCTTGAAGAC
AAACAACGTCTGTAGCGACCCTTTGCAGGCAGCGGAACCCCCCACCTGGCGACAGGTGCCTCTGCGGCCA
AAAGCCACGTGTATAAGATACACCTGCAAAGGCGGCACAACCCCAGTGCCACGTTGTGAGTTGGATAGTT
GTGGAAAGAGTCAAATGGCTCTCCTCAAGCGTATTCAACAAGGGGCTGAAGGATGCCCAGAAGGTACCCC
ATTGTATGGGATCTGATCTGGGGCCTCGGTGCACATGCTTTACATGTGTTTAGTCGAGGTTAAAAAAACG
TCTAGGCCCCCCGAACCACGGGGACGTGGTTTTCCTTTGAAAAACACGATGATAATATGGCCACAACCAT
GATTGAACAAGATGGATTGCACGCAGGTTCTCCGGCCGCTTGGGTGGAGAGGCTATTCGGCTATGACTGG
GCACAACAGACAATCGGCTGCTCTGATGCCGCCGTGTTCCGGCTGTCAGCGCAGGGGCGCCCGGTTCTTT
TTGTCAAGACCGACCTGTCCGGTGCCCTGAATGAACTGCAGGACGAGGCAGCGCGGCTATCGTGGCTGGC
CACGACGGGCGTTCCTTGCGCAGCTGTGCTCGACGTTGTCACTGAAGCGGGAAGGGACTGGCTGCTATTG
GGCGAAGTGCCGGGGCAGGATCTCCTGTCATCTCACCTTGCTCCTGCCGAGAAAGTATCCATCATGGCTG
ATGCAATGCGGCGGCTGCATACGCTTGATCCGGCTACCTGCCCATTCGACCACCAAGCGAAACATCGCAT
CGAGCGAGCACGTACTCGGATGGAAGCCGGTCTTGTCGATCAGGATGATCTGGACGAAGAGCATCAGGGG
CTCGCGCCAGCCGAACTGTTCGCCAGGCTCAAGGCGCGCATGCCCGACGGCGAGGATCTCGTCGTGACCC
ATGGCGATGCCTGCTTGCCGAATATCATGGTGGAAAATGGCCGCTTTTCTGGATTCATCGACTGTGGCCG
GCTGGGTGTGGCGGACCGCTATCAGGACATAGCGTTGGCTACCCGTGATATTGCTGAAGAGCTTGGCGGC
GAATGGGCTGACCGCTTCCTCGTGCTTTACGGTATCGCCGCTCCCGATTCGCAGCGCATCGCCTTCTATC
GCCTTCTTGACGAGTTCTTCTGAATGTCGACAATCAACCTCTGGATTACAAAATTTGTGAAAGATTGACT
GGTATTCTTAACTATGTTGCTCCTTTTACGCTATGTGGATACGCTGCTTTAATGCCTTTGTATCATGCTA
TTGCTTCCCGTATGGCTTTCATTTTCTCCTCCTTGTATAAATCCTGGTTGCTGTCTCTTTATGAGGAGTT
GTGGCCCGTTGTCAGGCAACGTGGCGTGGTGTGCACTGTGTTTGCTGACGCAACCCCCACTGGTTGGGGC
ATTGCCACCACCTGTCAGCTCCTTTCCGGGACTTTCGCTTTCCCCCTCCCTATTGCCACGGCGGAACTCA
TCGCCGCCTGCCTTGCCCGCTGCTGGACAGGGGCTCGGCTGTTGGGCACTGACAATTCCGTGGTGTTGTC
GGGGAAGCTGACGTCCTTTCCATGGCTGCTCGCCTGTGTTGCCACCTGGATTCTGCGCGGGACGTCCTTC
TGCTACGTCCCTTCGGCCCTCAATCCAGCGGACCTTCCTTCCCGCGGCCTGCTGCCGGCTCTGCGGCCTC
TTCCGCGTCTTCGCCTTCGCCCTCAGACGAGTCGGATCTCCCTTTGGGCCGCCTCCCCGCCTGGAATTCG
AGCTCGGTACCTTTAAGACCAATGACTTACAAGGCAGCTGTAGATCTTAGCCACTTTTTAAAAGAAAAGG
GGGGACTGGAAGGGCTAATTCACTCCCAACGAAGACAAGATCTGCTTTTTGCTTGTACTGGGTCTCTCTG
GTTAGACCAGATCTGAGCCTGGGAGCTCTCTGGCTAACTAGGGAACCCACTGCTTAAGCCTCAATAAAGC
TTGCCTTGAGTGCTTCAAGTAGTGTGTGCCCGTCTGTTGTGTGACTCTGGTAACTAGAGATCCCTCAGAC
CCTTTTAGTCAGTGTGGAAAATCTCTAGCAGTAGTAGTTCATGTCATCTTATTATTCAGTATTTATAACT
TGCAAAGAAATGAATATCAGAGAGTGAGAGGAACTTGTTTATTGCAGCTTATAATGGTTACAAATAAAGC
AATAGCATCACAAATTTCACAAATAAAGCATTTTTTTCACTGCATTCTAGTTGTGGTTTGTCCAAACTCA
TCAATGTATCTTATCATGTCTGGCTCTAGCTATCCCGCCCCTAACTCCGCCCAGTTCCGCCCATTCTCCG
CCCCATGGCTGACTAATTTTTTTTATTTATGCAGAGGCCGAGGCCGCCTCGGCCTCTGAGCTATTCCAGA
AGTAGTGAGGAGGCTTTTTTGGAGGCCTAGGGACGTACCCAATTCGCCCTATAGTGAGTCGTATTACGCG
CGCTCACTGGCCGTCGTTTTACAACGTCGTGACTGGGAAAACCCTGGCGTTACCCAACTTAATCGCCTTG
CAGCACATCCCCCTTTCGCCAGCTGGCGTAATAGCGAAGAGGCCCGCACCGATCGCCCTTCCCAACAGTT
GCGCAGCCTGAATGGCGAATGGG
[124 nt withheld, positions 9054-9177]
C
[91 nt withheld, positions 9179-9269]
A
[49 nt withheld, positions 9271-9319]
CCTTTGACGTTGGAGTCCACGTTCTTT
[37 nt withheld, positions 9347-9383]
ACCCTATCTCGGTCTATTCTTTTGATTTATAAGGGATTTTGCCGATTTCGGCCTATTGGTTAAAAAATGA
GCTGATTTAACAAAAATTTAACGCGAATTTTAACAAAATATTAACGCTTACAATTT
Features (pLannotate 1.2.2; 27 found; start..end, strand, type, name):
     26..130     +  promoter       AmpR promoter: bla
    131..991     +  CDS            AmpR: β-lactamase; bla; confers resistance to ampicillin, carbenicillin, and related antibiotics
   1162..1750    +  rep_origin     ori: high-copy-number ColE1/pMB1/pBR322/pUC origin of replication
   1933..2025    +  CDS            lacI (fragment): lac repressor; lacI; The lac repressor binds to the lac operator to inhibit transcription in E. coli. This inhibition can be relieved by adding lactose or isopropyl-β-D-thiogalactopyranoside (IPTG).
   2038..2059    +  protein_bind   CAP binding site: CAP binding activates transcription in the presence of cAMP. E. coli catabolite activator protein
   2074..2104    +  promoter       lac promoter: promoter for the E. coli lac operon
   2112..2128    +  protein_bind   lac operator: The lac repressor binds to the lac operator to inhibit transcription in E. coli. This inhibition can be relieved by adding lactose or isopropyl-β-D-thiogalactopyranoside (IPTG). lac repressor encoded by lacI
   2173..2191    +  promoter       T3 promoter: promoter for bacteriophage T3 RNA polymerase
   2219..2445    +  promoter       RSV promoter: Rous sarcoma virus enhancer/promoter
   2446..2626    +  LTR            5' LTR (truncated): truncated 5' long terminal repeat (LTR) from HIV-1
   2673..2798    +  misc_feature   HIV-1 Ψ: packaging signal of human immunodeficiency virus type 1
   2782..3120    +  CDS            HIV-1 gag (fragment): gag protein from human immunodeficiency virus 1; gag
   3291..3524    +  misc_feature   RRE: The Rev response element (RRE) of HIV-1 allows for Rev-dependent mRNA export from the nucleus to the cytoplasm.
   3901..4001    +  CDS            Rev (fragment): human immunodeficiency virus 1 (HIV-1) Rev protein; rev; enhances nuclear export of unspliced and incompletely spliced viral mRNAs
   4020..4137    +  misc_feature   cPPT/CTS: central polypurine tract and central termination sequence of HIV-1
   4184..4591    +  promoter       SFFV promoter: spleen focus-forming virus long terminal repeat (LTR) promoter
   4713..6188    +  CDS            TMPRSS2: TMPS2_HUMAN - Also known as PRSS10. Experimental evidence at protein level: Swiss-Prot protein existence level 1. (Microbial infection) Facilitates human coronaviruses SARS- CoV and SARS-CoV-2 infections via two independent mechanisms, proteolytic cleavage of ACE2 receptor which promotes viral uptake, and cleavage of coronavirus spike glycoproteins which activates the glycoprotein for host cell entry (PubMed:24227843, PubMed:32142651, PubMed:32404436). Proteolytically cleaves and activates the spike glycoproteins of human coronavirus 229E (HCoV-229E) and human coronavirus EMC (HCoV-EMC) and th
   6313..6775    +  misc_feature   IRES: internal ribosome entry site (IRES) of the encephalomyocarditis virus (EMCV)
   6789..7580    +  CDS            neo: KKA2_KLEPN - Also known as kan, nptII. Experimental evidence at protein level: Swiss-Prot protein existence level 1. Resistance to kanamycin, neomycin, paromomycin, ribostamycin, butirosin and gentamicin B. From Klebsiella pneumoniae.
   7592..8180    +  misc_feature   WPRE: woodchuck hepatitis virus posttranscriptional regulatory element
   8197..8265    +  CDS            nef (fragment): NEF_HV1Z2 - Experimental evidence at protein level: Swiss-Prot protein existence level 1. Extracellular Nef protein targets CD4(+) T-lymphocytes for apoptosis by interacting with CXCR4 surface receptors. From Human immunodeficiency virus type 1 group M subtype D (isolate Z2/CDC-Z34) (HIV-1).
   8267..8500    +  LTR            3' LTR (ΔU3): self-inactivating 3' long terminal repeat (LTR) from HIV-1
   8572..8693    +  polyA_signal   SV40 poly(A) signal: SV40 polyadenylation signal
   8712..8847    +  rep_origin     SV40 ori: SV40 origin of replication
   8868..8886    -  promoter       T7 promoter: promoter for bacteriophage T7 RNA polymerase
   8894..9049    +  CDS            lacZα (fragment): LacZα fragment of β-galactosidase; lacZ fragment
   9054..9482    +  rep_origin     f1 ori (sequence partly withheld): f1 bacteriophage origin of replication; arrow indicates direction of (+) strand synthesis
