[The description below was written by a language model from this plasmid's Addgene catalogue record and pLannotate feature annotations shown in this document.]
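Description:
RRL.sin.cPPT.SFFV/TMPRSS2 (variant 1).IRES-neo.WPRE (MT130) is a self-inactivating HIV-1-based lentiviral transfer vector (9,509 nt in the sequenced record) for stable ectopic expression of human TMPRSS2 in mammalian cells. In bacteria it is maintained as a high-copy plasmid through a ColE1/pUC-type origin and selected with ampicillin via the β-lactamase gene. The backbone also carries an f1 origin, an SV40 origin and remnants of a lac/lacZα cloning region flanked by T3 and T7 promoters. The viral genome is of the third-generation type. An RSV enhancer/promoter replaces the U3 region of the truncated 5' LTR to drive genomic RNA synthesis in producer cells. It is followed by the Ψ packaging signal with a gag fragment, the Rev response element for Rev-dependent nuclear export, and the cPPT/CTS element, which improves transduction. The 3' LTR carries the ΔU3 deletion, so the integrated provirus has no LTR promoter activity, and an SV40 polyadenylation signal lies downstream.

The internal expression cassette uses the spleen focus-forming virus (SFFV) LTR promoter to transcribe a bicistronic mRNA. The first cistron is TMPRSS2 transcript variant 1, cloned between NotI and XhoI sites and recorded as a 1,590 bp insert carrying a single G8V substitution. The automated annotation marks only a 1,476 nt match to the reference TMPRSS2 protein, consistent with variant 1 having additional N-terminal coding sequence. An EMCV IRES then directs translation of the neomycin phosphotransferase gene, allowing G418 selection of transduced cells, and a WPRE enhances transcript expression. The backbone was derived from a puromycin-resistance version by swapping in neoR. TMPRSS2 is a serine protease that primes coronavirus spike glycoproteins, and the associated study concerns SARS-CoV-2 replication and interferon responses in lung epithelial cells. The vector therefore serves to generate TMPRSS2-expressing cell lines for infection studies.
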