Addgene plasmid #145843: RRL.sin.cPPT.SFFV/TMPRSS2 (variant 1).IRES-neo.WPRE (MT130)
Purpose: Lentiviral vector genome to ectopically express human TMPRSS2 variant 1
Depositing lab: Caroline Goujon. Depositing organization: CNRS UMR 9004, Institut de Recherche en Infectiologie de Montpellier (IRIM). Publication: SARS-CoV-2 triggers an MDA-5-dependent interferon response which is unable to control replication in lung epithelial cells. Rebendenne A, Valadao ALC, Tauziet M, Maarifi G, Bonaventure B, McKellar J, Planes R, Nisole S, Arnaud-Arnould M, Moncorge O, Goujon C. J Virol. 2021 Jan 29. pii: JVI.02415-20. doi: 10.1128/JVI.02415-20. PubMed 33514628.
Backbone
  Vector backbone: RRL.sin.cPPT.SFFV/IRES-neo.WPRE.
  Vector type: Mammalian Expression, Lentiviral
  Selectable markers: Neomycin (select with G418)
Growth in bacteria
  Bacterial resistance: Ampicillin, 100 μg/mL
  Growth temperature: 37°C
  Growth strain: NEB Stable
  Copy number: High Copy
Gene/Insert
  Gene/Insert name: human TMPRSS2 variant 1
  Species: H. sapiens (human)
  Insert size (bp): 1590
  Mutation: G8V
  Entrez Gene: TMPRSS2 (a.k.a. PRSS10)
  Promoter: SFFV
  Cloning method: Restriction Enzyme; 5′ cloning site NotI (unknown if destroyed); 3′ cloning site XhoI (unknown if destroyed)
Resource information
  A portion of this plasmid was derived from a plasmid made by: lentiviral puroR: puroR replaced by neoR RRL.sin.cPPT.SFFV/IRES-neo.WPRE
Terms and licenses: Academic/Nonprofit Terms; Industry Terms: Not Available to Industry
Depositor comments: NM_001135099 with 1 mutation G8V
How to cite: RRL.sin.cPPT.SFFV/TMPRSS2 (variant 1).IRES-neo.WPRE (MT130) was a gift from Caroline Goujon (Addgene plasmid # 145843 ; http://n2t.net/addgene:145843 ; RRID:Addgene_145843)
