>Addgene plasmid #145843 | RRL.sin.cPPT.SFFV/TMPRSS2 (variant 1).IRES-neo.WPRE (MT130) | depositor partial sequence | sequence record 288283 | Full Sequence
ATGCCCCCTGCCCCGCCCGGAGTTGAAAGCGGGTGTGAGGAGCGCGGCGCGGCAGGTCATATTGAACATT
CCAGATACCTATCATTACTCGATGCTGTTGATAACAGCAAGATGGCTTTGAACTCAGGGTCACCACCAGC
TATTGGACCTTACTATGAAAACCATGGATACCAACCGGAAAACCCCTATCCCGCACAGCCCACTGTGGTC
CCCACTGTCTACGAGGTGCATCCGGCTCAGTACTACCCGTCCCCCGTGCCCCAGTACGCCCCGAGGGTCC
TGACGCAGGCTTCCAACCCTGTCGTCTGCACGCAGCCCAAATCCCCATCCGGGACAGTGTGCACCTCAAA
GACTAAGAAAGCACTGTGCATCACCTTGACCCTGGGGACCTTCCTCGTGGGAGCTGCGCTGGCCGCTGGC
CTACTCTGGAAGTTCATGGGCAGCAAGTGCTCCAACTCTGGGATAGAGTGCGACTCCTCAGGTACCTGCA
TCAACCCCTCTAACTGGTGTGATGGCGTGTCACACTGCCCCGGCGGGGAGGACGAGAATCGGTGTGTTCG
CCTCTACGGACCAAACTTCATCCTTCAGGTGTACTCATCTCAGAGGAAGTCCTGGCACCCTGTGTGCCAA
GACGACTGGAACGAGAACTACGGGCGGGCGGCCTGCAGGGACATGGGCTATAAGAATAATTTTTACTCTA
GCCAAGGAATAGTGGATGACAGCGGATCCACCAGCTTTATGAAACTGAACACAAGTGCCGGCAATGTCGA
TATCTATAAAAAACTGTACCACAGTGATGCCTGTTCTTCAAAAGCAGTGGTTTCTTTACGCTGTATAGCC
TGCGGGGTCAACTTGAACTCAAGCCGCCAGAGCAGGATTGTGGGCGGTGAGAGCGCGCTCCCGGGGGCCT
GGCCCTGGCAGGTCAGCCTGCACGTCCAGAACGTCCACGTGTGCGGAGGCTCCATCATCACCCCCGAGTG
GATCGTGACAGCCGCCCACTGCGTGGAAAAACCTCTTAACAATCCATGGCATTGGACGGCATTTGCGGGG
ATTTTGAGACAATCTTTCATGTTCTATGGAGCCGGATACCAAGTAGAAAAAGTGATTTCTCATCCAAATT
ATGACTCCAAGACCAAGAACAATGACATTGCGCTGATGAAGCTGCAGAAGCCTCTGACTTTCAACGACCT
AGTGAAACCAGTGTGTCTGCCCAACCCAGGCATGATGCTGCAGCCAGAACAGCTCTGCTGGATTTCCGGG
TGGGGAGCCACCGAGGAGAAAGGGAAGACCTCAGAAGTGCTGAACGCTGCCAAGGTGCTTCTCATTGAGA
CACAGAGATGCAACAGCAGATATGTCTATGACAACCTGATCACACCAGCCATGATCTGTGCCGGCTTCCT
GCAGGGGAACGTCGATTCTTGCCAGGGTGACAGTGGAGGGCCTCTGGTCACTTCGAAGAACAATATCTGG
TGGCTGATAGGGGATACAAGCTGGGGTTCTGGCTGTGCCAAAGCTTACAGACCAGGAGTGTACGGGAATG
TGATGGTATTCACGGACTGGATTTATCGACAAATGAGGGCAGACGGCTAA
